Addgene plasmid #220585: LT3GEPIR-Rb1shRNA2
Purpose: To inducibly knockdown Rb1 expression
Depositing lab: Sean Lee. Depositing organization: Tulane University. Publication: Comprehensive Transcriptomic Analysis of EWSR1::WT1 Targets Identifies CDK4/6 Inhibitors as an Effective Therapy for Desmoplastic Small Round Cell Tumors. Magrath JW, Sampath SS, Flinchum DA, Hartono AB, Goldberg IN, Boehling JR, Savkovic SD, Lee SB. Cancer Res. 2024 May 2;84(9):1426-1442. doi: 10.1158/0008-5472.CAN-23-3334. PubMed 38588409.
Backbone
  Vector backbone: LT3GEPIR
  Backbone manufacturer: Dr. Johannes Zuber
  Vector type: Lentiviral
  Selectable markers: Puromycin
Growth in bacteria
  Bacterial resistance: Ampicillin, 100 μg/mL
  Growth temperature: 37°C
  Growth strain: NEB Stable
  Copy number: High Copy
Gene/Insert
  Gene/Insert name: Rb1 shRNA2
  gRNA/shRNA sequence: GTGCGCTCTTGAGGTTGTAAT
  Species: H. sapiens (human)
  Insert size (bp): 125
  Entrez Gene: RB1 (a.k.a. OSRC, PPP1R130, RB, p105-Rb, p110-RB1, pRb, pp110)
  Promoter: TRE3G (TetOP) promoter
  Cloning method: Restriction Enzyme; 5′ cloning site XhoI (not destroyed); 3′ cloning site EcoRI (not destroyed)
  Sequencing primers: 5′ TGTTTGAATGAGGCTTCAGTAC; 3′ CAGCGGGGCTGCTAAAGCGCATGC
Terms and licenses: Academic/Nonprofit Terms; Industry Terms: Not Available to Industry
How to cite: LT3GEPIR-Rb1shRNA2 was a gift from Sean Lee (Addgene plasmid # 220585 ; http://n2t.net/addgene:220585 ; RRID:Addgene_220585)
