[The description below was written by a language model from this plasmid's Addgene catalogue record and pLannotate feature annotations shown in this document.]
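Description:
LT3GEPIR-Rb1shRNA2 is a third-generation, self-inactivating HIV-1-based lentiviral vector for doxycycline-inducible knockdown of human RB1. It is built on the all-in-one Tet-On LT3GEPIR backbone and is maintained in E. coli through a high-copy ColE1/pUC-type origin with ampicillin resistance; an f1 origin and an SV40 origin are also annotated. The viral portion runs from an RSV promoter-driven truncated 5' LTR through the Ψ packaging signal, RRE and cPPT/CTS to a WPRE and a ΔU3 3' LTR followed by an SV40 polyadenylation signal. Packaging functions must therefore be supplied in trans, and the integrated provirus lacks LTR promoter activity.

The payload consists of two expression units. A TRE3G Tet-responsive promoter drives EGFP, and the roughly 125 bp Rb1 shRNA insert, cloned between XhoI and EcoRI, sits downstream of the EGFP coding sequence in a miR-30-derived microRNA context. The feature table annotates only the 3' miR-30a flanking sequence and does not mark the hairpin itself. Because reporter and shRNA lie on one transcript, green fluorescence reports induction of the knockdown cassette. The second unit uses the constitutive mouse PGK promoter to express puromycin N-acetyltransferase, followed by an EMCV IRES and the reverse tetracycline transactivator rtTA3. This allows transduced cells to be selected with puromycin while also producing the activator that switches on TRE3G when doxycycline is added. The construct was deposited for inducible RB1 depletion, in connection with a study of CDK4/6 inhibitor therapy in desmoplastic small round cell tumors.
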