Features (pLannotate 1.2.2; 32 found; start..end, strand, type, name):
      1..41      +  rep_origin     RSF ori (fragment): Plasmids containing the RSF 1030 origin of replication can be propagated in E. coli cells that contain additional plasmids with compatible origins.
     43..135     +  CDS            lacI (fragment): lac repressor; lacI; The lac repressor binds to the lac operator to inhibit transcription in E. coli. This inhibition can be relieved by adding lactose or isopropyl-β-D-thiogalactopyranoside (IPTG).
    148..169     +  protein_bind   CAP binding site: CAP binding activates transcription in the presence of cAMP. E. coli catabolite activator protein
    184..214     +  promoter       lac promoter: promoter for the E. coli lac operon
    222..238     +  protein_bind   lac operator: The lac repressor binds to the lac operator to inhibit transcription in E. coli. This inhibition can be relieved by adding lactose or isopropyl-β-D-thiogalactopyranoside (IPTG). lac repressor encoded by lacI
    283..301     +  promoter       T3 promoter: promoter for bacteriophage T3 RNA polymerase
    329..555     +  promoter       RSV promoter: Rous sarcoma virus enhancer/promoter
    556..736     +  LTR            5' LTR (truncated): truncated 5' long terminal repeat (LTR) from HIV-1
    783..908     +  misc_feature   HIV-1 Ψ: packaging signal of human immunodeficiency virus type 1
    892..1255    +  CDS            HIV-1 gag (fragment): gag protein from human immunodeficiency virus 1; gag
   1401..1634    +  misc_feature   RRE: The Rev response element (RRE) of HIV-1 allows for Rev-dependent mRNA export from the nucleus to the cytoplasm.
   2011..2111    +  CDS            Rev (fragment): human immunodeficiency virus 1 (HIV-1) Rev protein; rev; enhances nuclear export of unspliced and incompletely spliced viral mRNAs
   2130..2247    +  misc_feature   cPPT/CTS: central polypurine tract and central termination sequence of HIV-1
   2263..2641    +  promoter       TRE3G promoter: 3rd-generation Tet-responsive promoter that can be activated by binding of Tet-On® 3G
   2665..3384    +  CDS            EGFP: the original enhanced GFP (Yang et al., 1996) mammalian codon-optimized
   3620..3747    +  ncRNA          3' miR-30a: sequence downstream of the 71-nt precursor of the human miR-30a microRNA (Zeng et al., 2002) miRNA
   3772..4271    +  promoter       PGK promoter: mouse phosphoglycerate kinase 1 promoter
   4292..4891    +  CDS            PuroR: puromycin N-acetyltransferase; pac from Streptomyces alboniger; confers resistance to puromycin
   5057..5519    +  misc_feature   IRES: internal ribosome entry site (IRES) of the encephalomyocarditis virus (EMCV)
   5542..6230    +  CDS            rtTA3 (fragment): reverse tetracycline transactivator 3 activates expression from Tet-responsive promoters in the presence of doxycycline
   6160..6270    +  CDS            VP48: 3 tandem repeats of the minimal activation domain of herpes simplex virus VP16 (Cheng et al., 2013)
   6325..6913    +  misc_feature   WPRE: woodchuck hepatitis virus posttranscriptional regulatory element
   6930..7118    +  CDS            nef (fragment): NEF_HV1Z2 - Experimental evidence at protein level: Swiss-Prot protein existence level 1. Extracellular Nef protein targets CD4(+) T-lymphocytes for apoptosis by interacting with CXCR4 surface receptors. From Human immunodeficiency virus type 1 group M subtype D (isolate Z2/CDC-Z34) (HIV-1).
   7120..7353    +  LTR            3' LTR (ΔU3): self-inactivating 3' long terminal repeat (LTR) from HIV-1
   7425..7546    +  polyA_signal   SV40 poly(A) signal: SV40 polyadenylation signal
   7586..7721    +  rep_origin     SV40 ori: SV40 origin of replication
   7742..7760    -  promoter       T7 promoter: promoter for bacteriophage T7 RNA polymerase
   7768..7923    +  CDS            lacZα (fragment): LacZα fragment of β-galactosidase; lacZ fragment
   7928..8356    +  rep_origin     f1 ori (sequence partly withheld): f1 bacteriophage origin of replication; arrow indicates direction of (+) strand synthesis
   8409..8513    +  promoter       AmpR promoter: bla
   8514..9374    +  CDS            AmpR: β-lactamase; bla; confers resistance to ampicillin, carbenicillin, and related antibiotics
   9545..10133   +  rep_origin     ori: high-copy-number ColE1/pMB1/pBR322/pUC origin of replication
>Addgene plasmid #220585 | LT3GEPIR-Rb1shRNA2 | addgene full sequence | sequence record 437716 | Addgene NGS Result
AACGACCGAGCGCAGCGAGTCAGTGAGCGAGGAAGCGGAAGAGCGCCCAATACGCAAACCGCCTCTCCCC
GCGCGTTGGCCGATTCATTAATGCAGCTGGCACGACAGGTTTCCCGACTGGAAAGCGGGCAGTGAGCGCA
ACGCAATTAATGTGAGTTAGCTCACTCATTAGGCACCCCAGGCTTTACACTTTATGCTTCCGGCTCGTAT
GTTGTGTGGAATTGTGAGCGGATAACAATTTCACACAGGAAACAGCTATGACCATGATTACGCCAAGCGC
GCAATTAACCCTCACTAAAGGGAACAAAAGCTGGAGCTGCAAGCTTAATGTAGTCTTATGCAATACTCTT
GTAGTCTTGCAACATGGTAACGATGAGTTAGCAACATGCCTTACAAGGAGAGAAAAAGCACCGTGCATGC
CGATTGGTGGAAGTAAGGTGGTACGATCGTGCCTTATTAGGAAGGCAACAGACGGGTCTGACATGGATTG
GACGAACCACTGAATTGCCGCATTGCAGAGATATTGTATTTAAGTGCCTAGCTCGATACATAAACGGGTC
TCTCTGGTTAGACCAGATCTGAGCCTGGGAGCTCTCTGGCTAACTAGGGAACCCACTGCTTAAGCCTCAA
TAAAGCTTGCCTTGAGTGCTTCAAGTAGTGTGTGCCCGTCTGTTGTGTGACTCTGGTAACTAGAGATCCC
TCAGACCCTTTTAGTCAGTGTGGAAAATCTCTAGCAGTGGCGCCCGAACAGGGACTTGAAAGCGAAAGGG
AAACCAGAGGAGCTCTCTCGACGCAGGACTCGGCTTGCTGAAGCGCGCACGGCAAGAGGCGAGGGGCGGC
GACTGGTGAGTACGCCAAAAATTTTGACTAGCGGAGGCTAGAAGGAGAGAGATGGGTGCGAGAGCGTCAG
TATTAAGCGGGGGAGAATTAGATCGCGATGGGAAAAAATTCGGTTAAGGCCAGGGGGAAAGAAAAAATAT
AAATTAAAACATATAGTATGGGCAAGCAGGGAGCTAGAACGATTCGCAGTTAATCCTGGCCTGTTAGAAA
CATCAGAAGGCTGTAGACAAATACTGGGACAGCTACAACCATCCCTTCAGACAGGATCAGAAGAACTTAG
ATCATTATATAATACAGTAGCAACCCTCTATTGTGTGCATCAAAGGATAGAGATAAAAGACACCAAGGAA
GCTTTAGACAAGATAGAGGAAGAGCAAAACAAAAGTAAGACCACCGCACAGCAAGCGGCCGCTGATCTTC
AGACCTGGAGGAGGAGATATGAGGGACAATTGGAGAAGTGAATTATATAAATATAAAGTAGTAAAAATTG
AACCATTAGGAGTAGCACCCACCAAGGCAAAGAGAAGAGTGGTGCAGAGAGAAAAAAGAGCAGTGGGAAT
AGGAGCTTTGTTCCTTGGGTTCTTGGGAGCAGCAGGAAGCACTATGGGCGCAGCGTCAATGACGCTGACG
GTACAGGCCAGACAATTATTGTCTGGTATAGTGCAGCAGCAGAACAATTTGCTGAGGGCTATTGAGGCGC
AACAGCATCTGTTGCAACTCACAGTCTGGGGCATCAAGCAGCTCCAGGCAAGAATCCTGGCTGTGGAAAG
ATACCTAAAGGATCAACAGCTCCTGGGGATTTGGGGTTGCTCTGGAAAACTCATTTGCACCACTGCTGTG
CCTTGGAATGCTAGTTGGAGTAATAAATCTCTGGAACAGATTTGGAATCACACGACCTGGATGGAGTGGG
ACAGAGAAATTAACAATTACACAAGCTTAATACACTCCTTAATTGAAGAATCGCAAAACCAGCAAGAAAA
GAATGAACAAGAATTATTGGAATTAGATAAATGGGCAAGTTTGTGGAATTGGTTTAACATAACAAATTGG
CTGTGGTATATAAAATTATTCATAATGATAGTAGGAGGCTTGGTAGGTTTAAGAATAGTTTTTGCTGTAC
TTTCTATAGTGAATAGAGTTAGGCAGGGATATTCACCATTATCGTTTCAGACCCACCTCCCAACCCCGAG
GGGACCCGACAGGCCCGAAGGAATAGAAGAAGAAGGTGGAGAGAGAGACAGAGACAGATCCATTCGATTA
GTGAACGGATCTCGACGGTATCGGTTAACTTTTAAAAGAAAAGGGGGGATTGGGGGGTACAGTGCAGGGG
AAAGAATAGTAGACATAATAGCAACAGACATACAAACTAAAGAATTACAAAAACAAATTACAAAAATTCA
AAATTTTATCGATTCTAGATTCGAGTTTACTCCCTATCAGTGATAGAGAACGTATGAAGAGTTTACTCCC
TATCAGTGATAGAGAACGTATGCAGACTTTACTCCCTATCAGTGATAGAGAACGTATAAGGAGTTTACTC
CCTATCAGTGATAGAGAACGTATGACCAGTTTACTCCCTATCAGTGATAGAGAACGTATCTACAGTTTAC
TCCCTATCAGTGATAGAGAACGTATATCCAGTTTACTCCCTATCAGTGATAGAGAACGTATAAGCTTTAG
GCGTGTACGGTGGGCGCCTATAAAAGCAGAGCTCGTTTAGTGAACCGTCAGATCGCCTGGAGCAATTCCA
CAACACTTTTGTCTTATACCAACTTTCCGTACCACTTCCTACCCTCGTAAAGTCGAGCTTGCGTTGGATC
CACCATGGTGAGCAAGGGCGAGGAGCTGTTCACCGGGGTGGTGCCCATCCTGGTCGAGCTGGACGGCGAC
GTAAACGGCCACAAGTTCAGCGTGTCTGGCGAGGGCGAGGGCGATGCCACCTACGGCAAGCTGACCCTGA
AGTTCATCTGCACCACCGGCAAGCTGCCCGTGCCCTGGCCCACCCTCGTGACCACCCTGACCTACGGCGT
GCAGTGCTTCAGCCGCTACCCCGACCACATGAAGCAGCACGACTTCTTCAAGTCCGCCATGCCCGAAGGC
TACGTCCAGGAGCGCACCATCTTCTTCAAGGACGACGGCAACTACAAGACCCGCGCCGAGGTGAAGTTCG
AGGGCGACACCCTGGTGAACCGCATCGAGCTGAAGGGCATCGACTTCAAGGAGGACGGCAACATCCTGGG
GCACAAGCTGGAGTACAACTACAACAGCCACAACGTCTATATCATGGCCGACAAGCAGAAGAACGGCATC
AAGGCGAACTTCAAGATCCGCCACAACATCGAGGACGGCAGCGTGCAGCTCGCCGACCACTACCAGCAGA
ACACCCCCATCGGCGACGGCCCCGTGCTGCTGCCCGACAACCACTACCTGAGCACCCAGTCCGCCCTGAG
CAAAGACCCCAACGAGAAGCGCGATCACATGGTCCTGCTGGAGTTCGTGACCGCCGCCGGGATCACTCTC
GGCATGGACGAGCTGTACAAGTAATGACGTACGGCGGCCGCCTCGACTAGGGATAACAGGGTAATTGTTT
GAATGAGGCTTCAGTACTTTACAGAATCGTTGCCTGCACATCTTGGAAACACTTGCTGGGATTACTTCGA
CTTCTTAACCCAACAGAAGGCTCGAGAAGGTATATTGCTGTTGACAGTGAGCGAGTGCGCTCTTGAGGTT
GTAATTAGTGAAGCCACAGATGTAATTACAACCTCAAGAGCGCACGTGCCTACTGCCTCGGACTTCAAGG
GGTCTAGAATTCGAGCAATTATCTTGTTTACTAAAACTGAATACCTTGCTATCTCTTTGATACATTTTTA
CAAAGCTGAATTAAAATGGTATAAATTAAATCACTTTTTTCAATTGACGCGTAATTCTACCGGGTAGGGG
AGGCGCTTTTCCCAAGGCAGTCTGGAGCATGCGCTTTAGCAGCCCCGCTGGGCACTTGGCGCTACACAAG
TGGCCTCTGGCCTCGCACACATTCCACATCCACCGGTAGGCGCCAACCGGCTCCGTTCTTTGGTGGCCCC
TTCGCGCCACCTTCTACTCCTCCCCTAGTCAGGAAGTTCCCCCCCGCCCCGCAGCTCGCGTCGTGCAGGA
CGTGACAAATGGAAGTAGCACGTCTCACTAGTCTCGTGCAGATGGACAGCACCGCTGAGCAATGGAAGCG
GGTAGGCCTTTGGGGCAGCGGCCAATAGCAGCTTTGCTCCTTCGCTTTCTGGGCTCAGAGGCTGGGAAGG
GGTGGGTCCGGGGGCGGGCTCAGGGGCGGGCTCAGGGGCGGGGCGGGCGCCCGAAGGTCCTCCGGAGGCC
CGGCATTCTGCACGCTTCAAAAGCGCACGTCTGCCGCGCTGTTCTCCTCTTCCTCATCTCCGGGCCTTTC
GACCTGCAGCCCAAGCTTACCATGACCGAGTACAAGCCCACGGTGCGCCTCGCCACCCGCGACGACGTCC
CCAGGGCCGTACGCACCCTCGCCGCCGCGTTCGCCGACTACCCCGCCACGCGCCACACCGTCGATCCGGA
CCGCCACATCGAGCGGGTCACCGAGCTGCAAGAACTCTTCCTCACGCGCGTCGGGCTCGACATCGGCAAG
GTGTGGGTCGCGGACGACGGCGCCGCGGTGGCGGTCTGGACCACGCCGGAGAGCGTCGAAGCGGGGGCGG
TGTTCGCCGAGATCGGCCCGCGCATGGCCGAGTTGAGCGGTTCCCGGCTGGCCGCGCAGCAACAGATGGA
AGGCCTCCTGGCGCCGCACCGGCCCAAGGAGCCCGCGTGGTTCCTGGCCACCGTCGGCGTCTCGCCCGAC
CACCAGGGCAAGGGTCTGGGCAGCGCCGTCGTGCTCCCCGGAGTGGAGGCGGCCGAGCGCGCCGGGGTGC
CCGCCTTCCTGGAGACCTCCGCGCCCCGCAACCTCCCCTTCTACGAGCGGCTCGGCTTCACCGTCACCGC
CGACGTCGAGGTGCCCGAAGGACCGCGCACCTGGTGCATGACCCGCAAGCCCGGTGCCTGACGCCCGCCC
CACGACCCGCAGCGCCCGACCGAAAGGAGCGCACGACCCCATGCATCCAATTCCGCCCCCCCCCCCTAAC
GTTACTGGCCGAAGCCGCTTGGAATAAGGCCGGTGTGCGTTTGTCTATATGTTATTTTCCACCATATTGC
CGTCTTTTGGCAATGTGAGGGCCCGGAAACCTGGCCCTGTCTTCTTGACGAGCATTCCTAGGGGTCTTTC
CCCTCTCGCCAAAGGAATGCAAGGTCTGTTGAATGTCGTGAAGGAAGCAGTTCCTCTGGAAGCTTCTTGA
AGACAAACAACGTCTGTAGCGACCCTTTGCAGGCAGCGGAACCCCCCACCTGGCGACAGGTGCCTCTGCG
GCCAAAAGCCACGTGTATAAGATACACCTGCAAAGGCGGCACAACCCCAGTGCCACGTTGTGAGTTGGAT
AGTTGTGGAAAGAGTCAAATGGCTCTCCTCAAGCGTATTCAACAAGGGGCTGAAGGATGCCCAGAAGGTA
CCCCATTGTATGGGATCTGATCTGGGGCCTCGGTGCACATGCTTTACATGTGTTTAGTCGAGGTTAAAAA
AACGTCTAGGCCCCCCGAACCACGGGGACGTGGTTTTCCTTTGAAAAACACGATGATAATATGGCCACAA
CCATGAGTAGACTGGACAAGAGCAAAGTCATAAACGGAGCTCTGGAATTACTCAATGGTGTCGGTATCGA
AGGCCTGACGACAAGGAAACTCGCTCAAAAGCTGGGAGTTGAGCAGCCTACCCTGTACTGGCACGTGAAG
AACAAGCGGGCCCTGCTCGATGCCCTGCCAATCGAGATGCTGGACAGGCATCATACCCACTTCTGCCCCC
TGGAAGGCGAGTCATGGCAAGACTTTCTGCGGAACAACGCCAAGTCATACCGCTGTGCTCTCCTCTCACA
TCGCGACGGGGCTAAAGTGCATCTCGGCACCCGCCCAACAGAGAAACAGTACGAAACCCTGGAAAATCAG
CTCGCGTTCCTGTGTCAGCAAGGCTTCTCCCTGGAGAACGCACTGTACGCTCTGTCCGCCGTGGGCCACT
TTACACTGGGCTGCGTATTGGAGGAACAGGAGCATCAAGTAGCAAAAGAGGAAAGAGAGACACCTACCAC
CGATTCTATGCCCCCACTTCTGAGACAAGCAATTGAGCTGTTCGACCGGCAGGGAGCCGAACCTGCCTTC
CTTTTCGGCCTGGAACTAATCATATGTGGCCTGGAGAAACAGCTAAAGTGCGAAAGCGGCGGGCCGACCG
ACGCCCTTGACGATTTTGACTTAGACATGCTCCCAGCCGATGCCCTTGACGACTTTGACCTTGATATGCT
GCCTGCTGACGCTCTTGACGATTTTGACCTTGACATGCTCCCCGGGTAATCCGGACTCGACCTGCAGCCA
AGCTTATCGAAACGCGTCTGGAACAATCAACCTCTGGATTACAAAATTTGTGAAAGATTGACTGGTATTC
TTAACTATGTTGCTCCTTTTACGCTATGTGGATACGCTGCTTTAATGCCTTTGTATCATGCTATTGCTTC
CCGTATGGCTTTCATTTTCTCCTCCTTGTATAAATCCTGGTTGCTGTCTCTTTATGAGGAGTTGTGGCCC
GTTGTCAGGCAACGTGGCGTGGTGTGCACTGTGTTTGCTGACGCAACCCCCACTGGTTGGGGCATTGCCA
CCACCTGTCAGCTCCTTTCCGGGACTTTCGCTTTCCCCCTCCCTATTGCCACGGCGGAACTCATCGCCGC
CTGCCTTGCCCGCTGCTGGACAGGGGCTCGGCTGTTGGGCACTGACAATTCCGTGGTGTTGTCGGGGAAG
CTGACGTCCTTTCCATGGCTGCTCGCCTGTGTTGCCACCTGGATTCTGCGCGGGACGTCCTTCTGCTACG
TCCCTTCGGCCCTCAATCCAGCGGACCTTCCTTCCCGCGGCCTGCTGCCGGCTCTGCGGCCTCTTCCGCG
TCTTCGCCTTCGCCCTCAGACGAGTCGGATCTCCCTTTGGGCCGCCTCCCCGCCTGGAATTAATTCTGCA
GTCGAGACCTAGAAAAACATGGAGCAATCACAAGTAGCAATACAGCAGCTACCAATGCTGATTGTGCCTG
GCTAGAAGCACAAGAGGAGGAGGAGGTGGGTTTTCCAGTCACACCTCAGGTACCTTTAAGACCAATGACT
TACAAGGCAGCTGTAGATCTTAGCCACTTTTTAAAAGAAAAGGGGGGACTGGAAGGGCTAATTCACTCCC
AACGAAGACAAGATCTGCTTTTTGCTTGTACTGGGTCTCTCTGGTTAGACCAGATCTGAGCCTGGGAGCT
CTCTGGCTAACTAGGGAACCCACTGCTTAAGCCTCAATAAAGCTTGCCTTGAGTGCTTCAAGTAGTGTGT
GCCCGTCTGTTGTGTGACTCTGGTAACTAGAGATCCCTCAGACCCTTTTAGTCAGTGTGGAAAATCTCTA
GCAGTAGTAGTTCATGTCATCTTATTATTCAGTATTTATAACTTGCAAAGAAATGAATATCAGAGAGTGA
GAGGAACTTGTTTATTGCAGCTTATAATGGTTACAAATAAAGCAATAGCATCACAAATTTCACAAATAAA
GCATTTTTTTCACTGCATTCTAGTTGTGGTTTGTCCAAACTCATCAATGTATCTTATCATGTCTGGCTCT
AGCTATCCCGCCCCTAACTCCGCCCATCCCGCCCCTAACTCCGCCCAGTTCCGCCCATTCTCCGCCCCAT
GGCTGACTAATTTTTTTTATTTATGCAGAGGCCGAGGCCGCCTCGGCCTCTGAGCTATTCCAGAAGTAGT
GAGGAGGCTTTTTTGGAGGCCTAGGGACGTACCCAATTCGCCCTATAGTGAGTCGTATTACGCGCGCTCA
CTGGCCGTCGTTTTACAACGTCGTGACTGGGAAAACCCTGGCGTTACCCAACTTAATCGCCTTGCAGCAC
ATCCCCCTTTCGCCAGCTGGCGTAATAGCGAAGAGGCCCGCACCGATCGCCCTTCCCAACAGTTGCGCAG
CCTGAATGGCGAATGGG
[124 nt withheld, positions 7928-8051]
C
[91 nt withheld, positions 8053-8143]
A
[49 nt withheld, positions 8145-8193]
CCTTTGACGTTGGAGTCCACGTTCTTT
[37 nt withheld, positions 8221-8257]
ACCCTATCTCGGTCTATTCTTTTGATTTATAAGGGATTTTGCCGATTTCGGCCTATTGGTTAAAAAATGA
GCTGATTTAACAAAAATTTAACGCGAATTTTAACAAAATATTAACGCTTACAATTTAGGTGGCACTTTTC
GGGGAAATGTGCGCGGAACCCCTATTTGTTTATTTTTCTAAATACATTCAAATATGTATCCGCTCATGAG
ACAATAACCCTGATAAATGCTTCAATAATATTGAAAAAGGAAGAGTATGAGTATTCAACATTTCCGTGTC
GCCCTTATTCCCTTTTTTGCGGCATTTTGCCTTCCTGTTTTTGCTCACCCAGAAACGCTGGTGAAAGTAA
AAGATGCTGAAGATCAGTTGGGTGCACGAGTGGGTTACATCGAACTGGATCTCAACAGCGGTAAGATCCT
TGAGAGTTTTCGCCCCGAAGAACGTTTTCCAATGATGAGCACTTTTAAAGTTCTGCTATGTGGCGCGGTA
TTATCCCGTATTGACGCCGGGCAAGAGCAACTCGGTCGCCGCATACACTATTCTCAGAATGACTTGGTTG
AGTACTCACCAGTCACAGAAAAGCATCTTACGGATGGCATGACAGTAAGAGAATTATGCAGTGCTGCCAT
AACCATGAGTGATAACACTGCGGCCAACTTACTTCTGACAACGATCGGAGGACCGAAGGAGCTAACCGCT
TTTTTGCACAACATGGGGGATCATGTAACTCGCCTTGATCGTTGGGAACCGGAGCTGAATGAAGCCATAC
CAAACGACGAGCGTGACACCACGATGCCTGTAGCAATGGCAACAACGTTGCGCAAACTATTAACTGGCGA
ACTACTTACTCTAGCTTCCCGGCAACAATTAATAGACTGGATGGAGGCGGATAAAGTTGCAGGACCACTT
CTGCGCTCGGCCCTTCCGGCTGGCTGGTTTATTGCTGATAAATCTGGAGCCGGTGAGCGTGGGTCTCGCG
GTATCATTGCAGCACTGGGGCCAGATGGTAAGCCCTCCCGTATCGTAGTTATCTACACGACGGGGAGTCA
GGCAACTATGGATGAACGAAATAGACAGATCGCTGAGATAGGTGCCTCACTGATTAAGCATTGGTAACTG
TCAGACCAAGTTTACTCATATATACTTTAGATTGATTTAAAACTTCATTTTTAATTTAAAAGGATCTAGG
TGAAGATCCTTTTTGATAATCTCATGACCAAAATCCCTTAACGTGAGTTTTCGTTCCACTGAGCGTCAGA
CCCCGTAGAAAAGATCAAAGGATCTTCTTGAGATCCTTTTTTTCTGCGCGTAATCTGCTGCTTGCAAACA
AAAAAACCACCGCTACCAGCGGTGGTTTGTTTGCCGGATCAAGAGCTACCAACTCTTTTTCCGAAGGTAA
CTGGCTTCAGCAGAGCGCAGATACCAAATACTGTTCTTCTAGTGTAGCCGTAGTTAGGCCACCACTTCAA
GAACTCTGTAGCACCGCCTACATACCTCGCTCTGCTAATCCTGTTACCAGTGGCTGCTGCCAGTGGCGAT
AAGTCGTGTCTTACCGGGTTGGACTCAAGACGATAGTTACCGGATAAGGCGCAGCGGTCGGGCTGAACGG
GGGGTTCGTGCACACAGCCCAGCTTGGAGCGAACGACCTACACCGAACTGAGATACCTACAGCGTGAGCT
ATGAGAAAGCGCCACGCTTCCCGAAGGGAGAAAGGCGGACAGGTATCCGGTAAGCGGCAGGGTCGGAACA
GGAGAGCGCACGAGGGAGCTTCCAGGGGGAAACGCCTGGTATCTTTATAGTCCTGTCGGGTTTCGCCACC
TCTGACTTGAGCGTCGATTTTTGTGATGCTCGTCAGGGGGGCGGAGCCTATGGAAAAACGCCAGCAACGC
GGCCTTTTTACGGTTCCTGGCCTTTTGCTGGCCTTTTGCTCACATGTTCTTTCCTGCGTTATCCCCTGAT
TCTGTGGATAACCGTATTACCGCCTTTGAGTGAGCTGATACCGCTCGCCGCAGCCG
